>Addgene plasmid #42250 | DR274 | addgene full sequence | sequence record 254852 | Addgene NGS Result
CCCACCCGTGTAAAACGACGGCCAGTTTATCTAGTCAGCTTGATTCTAGCTGATCGTGGACCGGAAGGTG
AGCCAGTGAGTTGATTGCAGTCCAGTTACGCTGGAGTCTGAGGCTCGTCCTGAATGATATGCGACCGCCG
GAGGGTTGCGTTTGAGACGGGCGACAGATCCAGTCGCGCTGCTCTCGTCGATCCAAGCTTTTTAAAAGCA
CCGACTCGGTGCCACTTTTTCAAGTTGATAACGGACTAGCCTTATTTTAACTTGCTATTTCTAGCTCTAA
AACTGAGACCCTCTCTCGGTCTCTCCTATAGTGAGTCGTATTAGCTAGCGGTGCGAGCGGATCGAGCAGT
GTCGATCACTACTGGACCGCGAGCTGTGCTGCGACCCGTGATCTTACGGCATTATACGTATGATCGGTCC
ACGATCAGCTAGATTATCTAGTCAGCTTGATGTCATAGCTGTTTCCTGAGGCTCAATACTGACCATTTAA
ATCATACCTGACCTCCATAGCAGAAAGTCAAAAGCCTCCGACCGGAGGCTTTTGACTTGATCGGCACGTA
AGAGGTTCCAACTTTCACCATAATGAAATAAGATCACTACCGGGCGTATTTTTTGAGTTATCGAGATTTT
CAGGAGCTAAGGAAGCTAAAATGAGCCATATTCAACGGGAAACGTCTTGCTTGAAGCCGCGATTAAATTC
CAACATGGATGCTGATTTATATGGGTATAAATGGGCTCGCGATAATGTCGGGCAATCAGGTGCGACAATC
TATCGATTGTATGGGAAGCCCGATGCGCCAGAGTTGTTTCTGAAACATGGCAAAGGTAGCGTTGCCAATG
ATGTTACAGATGAGATGGTCAGGCTAAACTGGCTGACGGAATTTATGCCTCTTCCGACCATCAAGCATTT
TATCCGTACTCCTGATGATGCATGGTTACTCACCACTGCGATCCCAGGGAAAACAGCATTCCAGGTATTA
GAAGAATATCCTGATTCAGGTGAAAATATTGTTGATGCGCTGGCAGTGTTCCTGCGCCGGTTGCATTCGA
TTCCTGTTTGTAATTGTCCTTTTAACGGCGATCGCGTATTTCGTCTCGCTCAGGCGCAATCACGAATGAA
TAACGGTTTGGTTGGTGCGAGTGATTTTGATGACGAGCGTAATGGCTGGCCTGTTGAACAAGTCTGGAAA
GAAATGCATAAACTCTTGCCATTCTCACCGGATTCAGTCGTCACTCATGGTGATTTCTCACTTGATAACC
TTATTTTTGACGAGGGGAAATTAATAGGTTGTATTGATGTTGGACGAGTCGGAATCGCAGACCGATACCA
GGATCTTGCCATCCTATGGAACTGCCTCGGTGAGTTTTCTCCTTCATTACAGAAACGGCTTTTTCAAAAA
TATGGTATTGATAATCCTGATATGAATAAATTGCAGTTTCACTTGATGCTCGATGAGTTTTTCTAATGAG
GACCTAAATGTAATCACCTGGCTCACCTTCGGGTGGGCCTTTCTGCGTTGCTGGCGTTTTTCCATAGGCT
CCGCCCCCCTGACGAGCATCACAAAAATCGATGCTCAAGTCAGAGGTGGCGAAACCCGACAGGACTATAA
AGATACCAGGCGTTTCCCCCTGGAAGCTCCCTCGTGCGCTCTCCTGTTCCGACCCTGCCGCTTACCGGAT
ACCTGTCCGCCTTTCTCCCTTCGGGAAGCGTGGCGCTTTCTCATAGCTCACGCTGTAGGTATCTCAGTTC
GGTGTAGGTCGTTCGCTCCAAGCTGGGCTGTGTGCACGAACCCCCCGTTCAGCCCGACCGCTGCGCCTTA
TCCGGTAACTATCGTCTTGAGTCCAACCCGGTAAGACACGACTTATCGCCACTGGCAGCAGCCACTGGTA
ACAGGATTAGCAGAGCGAGGTATGTAGGCGGTGCTACAGAGTTCTTGAAGTGGTGGCCTAACTACGGCTA
CACTAGAAGAACAGTATTTGGTATCTGCGCTCTGCTGAAGCCAGTTACCTCGGAAAAAGAGTTGGTAGCT
CTTGATCCGGCAAACAAACCACCGCTGGTAGCGGTGGTTTTTTTGTTTGCAAGCAGCAGATTACGCGCAG
AAAAAAAGGATCTCAAGAAGATCCTTTGATTTTCTACCGAAGAAAGG
Features (pLannotate 1.2.2; 9 found; start..end, strand, type, name):
      9..26      -  CDS            lacZα (fragment): LacZα fragment of β-galactosidase; lacZ fragment
    208..283     -  misc_RNA       gRNA scaffold: guide RNA scaffold for the Streptococcus pyogenes CRISPR/Cas9 system
    305..323     -  promoter       T7 promoter: promoter for bacteriophage T7 RNA polymerase
    516..547     +  terminator     tonB terminator: bidirectional E. coli tonB-P14 transcription terminator
    548..650     +  promoter       cat promoter: promoter of the E. coli cat gene encoding chloramphenicol acetyltransferase
    651..1466    +  CDS            KanR: aminoglycoside phosphotransferase; aph(3')-Ia; confers resistance to kanamycin in bacteria or G418 (Geneticin®) in eukaryotes
   1490..1517    +  terminator     T7Te terminator: phage T7 early transcription terminator
   1529..2116    -  rep_origin     ori: high-copy-number ColE1/pMB1/pBR322/pUC origin of replication
   2138..10      -  terminator     T3Te terminator (fragment) (across the origin): phage T3 early transcription terminator
