[The description below was written by a language model from this plasmid's Addgene catalogue record and pLannotate feature annotations shown in this document.]
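Description:
DR274 is a compact (2,147 bp) empty-backbone plasmid for making customised single guide RNAs for the Streptococcus pyogenes CRISPR/Cas9 system by in vitro transcription. It is maintained in E. coli through a high-copy ColE1/pUC-type origin and selected with kanamycin. The resistance gene, an aph(3')-Ia aminoglycoside phosphotransferase, is driven by the cat promoter. This selection cassette is flanked by the tonB and T7Te transcription terminators. A T3Te terminator fragment lies beyond the origin, and a very short lacZα remnant is also annotated. The arrangement suggests a synthetic, insulated cloning backbone, although the catalogue lists the copy number as unknown.

The functional unit sits on the reverse strand and consists of a bacteriophage T7 promoter followed, after a short gap, by the Cas9 gRNA scaffold. As an empty backbone, the plasmid carries no target-specific spacer. The user inserts a targeting sequence between the promoter and the scaffold, so that T7 RNA polymerase produces a complete guide RNA with the chosen specificity. The record gives neither the cloning method nor the sites used for insertion, though it notes that M13 forward can be used for sequencing. No eukaryotic promoter is annotated, so despite the "expression" vector-type labels (worm and zebrafish), the guide is made in vitro rather than transcribed inside the animal. The associated publication concerns genome editing in zebrafish using a CRISPR-Cas system, which is consistent with using the plasmid as a template for guide RNAs in that work. No Cas9 coding sequence is present, so the nuclease must come from a separate source.
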