Addgene plasmid #42250: DR274
Purpose: (Empty Backbone) guide RNA (gRNA) expression vector used to create a gRNA to a specific sequence; uses T7 promoter for in vitro transcription
Depositing lab: Keith Joung. Depositing organization: Massachusetts General Hospital. Publication: Efficient genome editing in zebrafish using a CRISPR-Cas system. Hwang WY, Fu Y, Reyon D, Maeder ML, Tsai SQ, Sander JD, Peterson RT, Yeh JR, Joung JK. Nat Biotechnol. 2013 Jan 29. doi: 10.1038/nbt.2501. PubMed 23360964.
Backbone
  Vector backbone: Zebrafish-gRNA-ExpressionVector
  Backbone manufacturer: Joung lab DR274
  Backbone size (bp): 2147
  Vector type: Worm Expression, CRISPR ; zebrafish expression
  Promoter: T7
Growth in bacteria
  Bacterial resistance: Kanamycin, 50 μg/mL
  Growth temperature: 37°C
  Growth strain: XL1 Blue
  Copy number: Unknown
Gene/Insert
  Cloning method: Unknown
  Sequencing primers: 5′ M13 forward
Terms and licenses: Academic/Nonprofit Terms; Industry Terms: Not Available to Industry
Depositor comments: For more information on Joung Lab CRISPR Plasmids please refer to: http://www.addgene.org/crispr/jounglab/
How to cite: DR274 was a gift from Keith Joung (Addgene plasmid # 42250 ; http://n2t.net/addgene:42250 ; RRID:Addgene_42250)
