>Addgene plasmid #42250 | DR274 | addgene partial sequence | sequence record 63769 | M13F20
AGGTGAGCCAGTGAGTTGATTGCAGTCCAGTTACGCTGGAGTCTGAGGCTCGTCCTGAATGATATGCGAC
CGCCGGAGGGTTGCGTTTGAGACGGGCGACAGATCCAGTCGCGCTGCTCTCGTCGATCCAAGCTTTTTAA
AAGCACCGACTCGGTGCCACTTTTTCAAGTTGATAACGGACTAGCCTTATTTTAACTTGCTATTTCTAGC
TCTAAAACTGAGACCCTCTCTCGGTCTCTCCTATAGTGAGTCGTATTAGCTAGCGGTGCGAGCGGATCGA
GCAGTGTCGATCACTACTGGACCGCGAGCTGTGCTGCGACCCGTGATCTTACGGCATTATACGTATGATC
GGTCCACGATCAGCTAGATTATCTAGTCAGCTTGATGTCATAGCTGTTTCCTGAGGCTCAATACTGACCA
TTTAAATCATACCTGACCTCCATAGCAGAAAGTCAAAAGCCTCCGACCGGAGGCTTTTGACTTGATCGGC
ACGTAAGAGGTTCCAACTTTCACCATAATGAAATAAGATCACTACCGGGCGTATTTTTTGAGTTATCGAG
ATTTTCAGGAGCTAAGGAAGCTAAAATGAGCCATATTCAACGGGAAACGTCTTGCTTGAAGCCGCGATTA
AATTCCAACATGGATGCTGATTTATATGGGTATAAATGGGCTCGCGATAATGTCGGGCAATCAGGTGCGA
CAATCTATCGATTGTATGGGAAGCCCGATGCGCCAGAGTTGTTTCTGAAACATGGCAAAGGTAGCGTTGC
CAATGATGTTACAGATGAGATGGTCAGGCTAAACTGGCTGACGGAATTTATGCCTCTTCCGACCATCAAG
CATTTTATCCGTACTCCTGATGATGCATGGTTACTCACCACTGC
