>Addgene plasmid #42250 | DR274 | addgene partial sequence | sequence record 112224 | Kan-R 5'-ATCGCGAGCCCATTTATACC-3'
GCAAGACGTTTCCCGTTGAATATGGCTCATTTTAGCTTCCTTAGCTCCTGAAAATCTCGATAACTCAAAA
AATACGCCCGGTAGTGATCTTATTTCATTATGGTGAAAGTTGGAACCTCTTACGTGCCGATCAAGTCAAA
AGCCTCCGGTCGGAGGCTTTTGACTTTCTGCTATGGAGGTCAGGTATGATTTAAATGGTCAGTATTGAGC
CTCAGGAAACAGCTATGACATCAAGCTGACTAGATAATCTAGCTGATCGTGGACCGATCATACGTATAAT
GCCGTAAGATCACGGGTCGCAGCACAGCTCGCGGTCCAGTAGTGATCGACACTGCTCGATCCGCTCGCAC
CGCTAGCTAATACGACTCACTATAGGAGAGACCGAGAGAGGGTCTCAGTTTTAGAGCTAGAAATAGCAAG
TTAAAATAAGGCTAGTCCGTTATCAACTTGAAAAAGTGGCACCGAGTCGGTGCTTTTAAAAAGCTTGGAT
CGACGAGAGCAGCGCGACTGGATCTGTCGCCCGTCTCAAACGCAACCCTCCGGCGGTCGCATATCATTCA
GGACGAGCCTCAGACTCCAGCGTAACTGGACTGCAATCAACTCACTGGCTCACCTTCCGGTCCACGATCA
GCTAGAATCAAGCTGACTAGATAAACTGGCCGTCGTTTTACACGGGTGGGCCTTTCTTCGGTAGAAAATC
AAAGGATCTTCTTGAGATCCTTTTTTTCTGCGCGTAATCTGCTGCTTGCAAACAAAAAAACCACCGCTAC
CAGCGGTGGTTTGTTTGCCGGATCAAGAGCTACCAACTCTTTTTCCGAGGTAACTGGCTTCAGCAGAGCG
CAGATACCAAATACTGTTCTTCTAGTGTAGCCGTAGTTAGGCCACCACTTCAAGAACTCTGTAGCACCGC
CTACATACCTCGCTCTGCTAATCCTGTTACCAGTGGCTGCTGCCAGTGGCGATAAGTCGTGTC
