>Addgene plasmid #42250 | DR274 | addgene partial sequence | sequence record 159191 | M13-F20 5'-TGTAAAACGACGGCCAGT-3'
AGGTGAGCCAGTGAGTTGATTGCAGTCCAGTTACGCTGGAGTCTGAGGCTCGTCCTGAATGATATGCGAC
CGCCGGAGGGTTGCGTTTGAGACGGGCGACAGATCCAGTCGCGCTGCTCTCGTCGATCCAAGCTTTTTAA
AAGCACCGACTCGGTGCCACTTTTTCAAGTTGATAACGGACTAGCCTTATTTTAACTTGCTATTTCTAGC
TCTAAAACTGAGACCCTCTCTCGGTCTCTCCTATAGTGAGTCGTATTAGCTAGCGGTGCGAGCGGATCGA
GCAGTGTCGATCACTACTGGACCGCGAGCTGTGCTGCGACCCGTGATCTTACGGCATTATACGTATGATC
GGTCCACGATCAGCTAGATTATCTAGTCAGCTTGATGTCATAGCTGTTTCCTGAGGCTCAATACTGACCA
TTTAAATCATACCTGACCTCCATAGCAGAAAGTCAAAAGCCTCCGACCGGAGGCTTTTGACTTGATCGGC
ACGTAAGAGGTTCCAACTTTCACCATAATGAAATAAGATCACTACCGGGCGTATTTTTTGAGTTATCGAG
ATTTTCAGGAGCTAAGGAAGCTAAAATGAGCCATATTCAACGGGAAACGTCTTGCTTGAAGCCGCGATTA
AATTCCAACATGGATGCTGATTTATATGGGTATAAATGGGCTCGCGATAATGTCGGGCAATCAGGTGCGA
CAATCTATCGATTGTATGGGAAGCCCGATGCGCCAGAGTTGTTTCTGAAACATGGCAAAGGTAGCGTTGC
CAATGATGTTACAGATGAGATGGTCAGGCTAAACTGGCTGACGGAATTTATGCCTCTTCCGACCATCAAG
CATTTTATCCGTACTCCTGATGATGCATGGTTACTCACCACTGCGATCCCAGGGAAAACAGCATTCCAGG
TATTAGAAGAATATCCTGATTCAGGTGAAAATATTGTTGATGCGCTGGCAGTGTTCC
